Addgene plasmid #205365: pICH41295(pro5U)-pAT1G71860
Purpose: MoClo lvl0 Promoter + 5'UTR part
Depositing lab: Jennifer Nemhauser. Depositing organization: University of Washington. Publication: Building a pipeline to identify and engineer constitutive and repressible promoters. Yang EJY, Nemhauser JL. Quant Plant Biol. 2023 Oct 19;4:e12. doi: 10.1017/qpb.2023.10. eCollection 2023. PubMed 37901686.
Backbone
  Vector backbone: pICH41295
  Backbone manufacturer: Sylvestre Marillonnet Lab
  Vector type: Synthetic Biology
Growth in bacteria
  Bacterial resistance: Spectinomycin, 50 μg/mL
  Growth temperature: 37°C
  Growth strain: DH5alpha
  Copy number: High Copy
Gene/Insert
  Gene/Insert name: pAT1G71860
  Species: A. thaliana (mustard weed)
  Insert size (bp): 502
  Cloning method: Restriction Enzyme; 5′ cloning site unknown (unknown if destroyed)
Terms and licenses: Academic/Nonprofit Terms; Industry Terms: Not Available to Industry
How to cite: pICH41295(pro5U)-pAT1G71860 was a gift from Jennifer Nemhauser (Addgene plasmid # 205365 ; http://n2t.net/addgene:205365 ; RRID:Addgene_205365)
