[The description below was written by a language model from this plasmid's Addgene catalogue record and pLannotate feature annotations shown in this document.]
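Description:
pICH41295(pro5U)-pAT1G71860 is a MoClo (Modular Cloning, Golden Gate-based) level 0 part plasmid carrying a promoter plus 5'UTR module from Arabidopsis thaliana. It is built in the pICH41295 backbone, the level 0 acceptor used for "pro + 5U" parts, and is a small plasmid of about 2.8 kb intended only for propagation and assembly work in E. coli. Replication is driven by a high-copy ColE1/pUC-type origin, and selection is by spectinomycin through an aadA (streptomycin/spectinomycin adenylyltransferase) gene that spans the numbering origin of the sequence record. An AmpR (bla) promoter annotated upstream, together with short integrase and gentamicin acetyltransferase fragments, looks like remnants of the integron-derived resistance cassette rather than functional genes. The short lacI fragment is likewise a vestige, not a working repressor.

The payload is a 502 bp insert named pAT1G71860, the promoter and 5' untranslated region associated with the Arabidopsis locus AT1G71860. The automated feature table does not annotate this insert, so its exact coordinates are not given, though it presumably lies in the unannotated stretch between the lacI fragment and the resistance cassette. The record also does not state the flanking cloning sites or fusion overhangs. In the MoClo system, level 0 parts are normally released by a type IIS restriction enzyme and joined in a defined order with coding sequence and terminator modules to build level 1 transcription units. This part comes from work on identifying and engineering constitutive and repressible plant promoters, and it serves as a reusable regulatory element for driving transgene expression in plant synthetic biology constructs.
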