Features (pLannotate 1.2.2; 6 found; start..end, strand, type, name):
    255..843     +  rep_origin     ori: high-copy-number ColE1/pMB1/pBR322/pUC origin of replication
   1026..1075    +  CDS            lacI (fragment): lac repressor; lacI; The lac repressor binds to the lac operator to inhibit transcription in E. coli. This inhibition can be relieved by adding lactose or isopropyl-β-D-thiogalactopyranoside (IPTG).
   1722..1826    +  promoter       AmpR promoter: bla
   1817..1897    -  CDS            int (fragment): INT2_ECOLX - Protein inferred from homology: Swiss-Prot protein existence level 3. Putative integrase believed to be involved in the insertion of antibiotic resistance genes into plasmids and transposons. From Escherichia coli.
   1985..2041    +  CDS            GmR (fragment): gentamycin acetyltransferase; aacC1; confers resistance to gentamycin
   2048..81      +  CDS            aadA (across the origin): S3AD_ECOLX - Experimental evidence at protein level: Swiss-Prot protein existence level 1. Mediates bacterial resistance to the antibiotics streptomycin and spectinomycin. From Escherichia coli.
>Addgene plasmid #205365 | pICH41295(pro5U)-pAT1G71860 | addgene full sequence | sequence record 404891 | Addgene NGS Result
GATCGCTTGGCCTCGCGCGCAGATCAGTTGGAAGAATTTGTCCATTACGTAAAAGGCGAGATCACCAAGG
TAGTCGGCAAATAACTGTCAGACCAAGTTTACTCATATATACTTTAGATTGATTTAAAACTTCATTTTTA
ATTTAAAAGGATCTAGGTGAAGATCCTTTTTGATAATCTCATGACCAAAATCCCTTAACGTGAGTTTTCG
TTCCACTGAGCGTCAGACCCCGTAGAAAAGATCAAAGGATCTTCTTGAGATCCTTTTTTTCTGCGCGTAA
TCTGCTGCTTGCAAACAAAAAAACCACCGCTACCAGCGGTGGTTTGTTTGCCGGATCAAGAGCTACCAAC
TCTTTTTCCGAAGGTAACTGGCTTCAGCAGAGCGCAGATACCAAATACTGTTCTTCTAGTGTAGCCGTAG
TTAGGCCACCACTTCAAGAACTCTGTAGCACCGCCTACATACCTCGCTCTGCTAATCCTGTTACCAGTGG
CTGCTGCCAGTGGCGATAAGTCGTGTCTTACCGGGTTGGACTCAAGACGATAGTTACCGGATAAGGCGCA
GCGGTCGGGCTGAACGGGGGGTTCGTGCACACAGCCCAGCTTGGAGCGAACGACCTACACCGAACTGAGA
TACCTACAGCGTGAGCTATGAGAAAGCGCCACGCTTCCCGAAGGGAGAAAGGCGGACAGGTATCCGGTAA
GCGGCAGGGTCGGAACAGGAGAGCGCACGAGGGAGCTTCCAGGGGGAAACGCCTGGTATCTTTATAGTCC
TGTCGGGTTTCGCCACCTCTGACTTGAGCGTCGATTTTTGTGATGCTCGTCAGGGGGGCGGAGCCTATGG
AAAAACGCCAGCAACGCGGCCTTTTTACGGTTCCTGGCCTTTTGCTGGCCTTTTGCTCACATGTTCTTTC
CTGCGTTATCCCCTGATTCTGTGGATAACCGTATTACCGCCTTTGAGTGAGCTGATACCGCTCGCCGCAG
CCGAACGACCGAGCGCAGCGAGTCAGTGAGCGAGGAAGCGGAAGAGCGCCCAATACGCAAACCGCCTCTC
CCCGCGCGTTGGCCGATTCATTAATCACTCTGTGGTCTCAGGAGGTGTGTCACTCGAGACTCGGAAGTGA
AGAGTTTTTATTATTGGTTATGGGCTTTTAAGTTGGGCGTTTTAGGCCCACTGTAGTTTTTTCTGTGACG
TTGCCCATCTTTTTTTTTATAATGATGAGCCCATCTAAAATGTTATTCTACAAAACAATAAAAGAAAGAC
CAGGATTCCTTTGCTTAAAAGACCAGGGTCCTTTGCTAAAACTATATTATAATGACCAATGAAATCATAA
TTAATAATGACCAATTAAAATGATGACAAAAAAAAAAAAAACCCAATTAAAATAGTAAATTTATATTATA
GTCATCAACTTTAATACTTTGTTGCAAAATAAAAGGAAACAGTCGCATAATAATCCACTAATCACAAACC
TTTACCCTTTCTTCTCGGGGCCAATCAAAAACTTCAATTAACCAGAAAAGGTCAGATTCTCCGCCGCCTC
ACACGACGGGCAACTTCAGTTCCTGCCGTCGCGTTAGATCCCGCCGTCAATCGGTCAATGTGAGACCACG
AAGTGGCTCTTCAGTGGACGAAAGGGCCTCGTGATACGCCTATTTTTATAGGTTAATGTCATGATAATAA
TGGTTTCTTAGACGTCAGGTGGCACTTTTCGGGGAAATGTGCGCGGAACCCCTATTTGTTTATTTTTCTA
AATACATTCAAATATGTATCCGCTCATGAGACAATAACCCTGATAAATGCTTCAATAATATTGAAAAAGG
AAGAGTATGCGCTCACGCAACTGGTCCAGAACCTTGACCGAACGCAGCGGTGGTAACGGCGCAGTGGCGG
TTTTCATGGCTTGTTATGACTGTTTTTTTTTGGGGTACAGTCTATGCCTCGGGCATCCAAGCAGCAAGCG
CGTTACGCCGTGGGTCGATGTTTGATGTTATGGAGCAGCAACGATGTTACGCAGCAGGGCAGTCGCCCTA
AAACAAAGTTAAACATCATGAGGGAAGCGGTGATCGCCGAAGTATCGACTCAACTATCAGAGGTAGTTGG
CGTCATCGAGCGCCATCTCGAACCGACGTTGCTGGCCGTACATTTGTACGGCTCCGCAGTGGATGGCGGC
CTGAAGCCACACAGCGATATTGATTTGCTGGTTACGGTGACCGTAAGGCTTGATGAAACAACGCGGCGAG
CTTTGATCAACGACCTTTTGGAAACTTCGGCTTCCCCTGGAGAGAGCGAGATTCTCCGCGCTGTAGAAGT
CACCATTGTTGTGCACGACGACATCATTCCGTGGCGTTATCCAGCTAAGCGCGAACTGCAATTTGGAGAA
TGGCAGCGCAATGACATTCTTGCAGGTATCTTCGAGCCAGCCACGATCGACATTGATCTGGCTATCTTGC
TGACAAAAGCAAGAGAACATAGCGTTGCCTTGGTAGGTCCAGCGGCGGAGGAACTCTTTGATCCGGTTCC
TGAACAGGATCTATTTGAGGCGCTAAATGAAACCTTAACGCTATGGAACTCGCCGCCCGACTGGGCTGGC
GATGAGCGAAATGTAGTGCTTACGTTGTCCCGCATTTGGTACAGCGCAGTAACCGGCAAAATCGCGCCGA
AGGATGTCGCTGCCGACTGGGCAATGGAGCGCCTGCCGGCCCAGTATCAGCCCGTCATACTTGAAGCTAG
ACAGGCTTATCTTGGACAAGAAGAA
